Addgene plasmid #26164: CMV-d2eGFP-empty
Depositing lab: Phil Sharp. Depositing organization: Massachusetts Institute of Technology. Publication: MicroRNA sponges: competitive inhibitors of small RNAs in mammalian cells. Ebert MS, Neilson JR, Sharp PA. Nat Methods. 2007 Sep . 4(9):721-6. 10.1038/nmeth1079 PubMed 17694064.
Backbone
  Vector backbone: modified pcDNA5
  Backbone size w/o insert (bp): 5000
  Vector type: Mammalian Expression
Growth in bacteria
  Bacterial resistance: Ampicillin, 100 μg/mL
  Growth temperature: 37°C
  Growth strain: DH5alpha
  Copy number: High Copy
Gene/Insert
  Gene/Insert name: None
  Insert size (bp): 5000
  Mutation: …ccgcCTCGAG[sponge sites]GGGCCCgttt… became …ccgcCTCGACgttt…
  Cloning method: Restriction Enzyme; 5′ cloning site XhoI (destroyed during cloning); 3′ cloning site ApaI (destroyed during cloning)
  Sequencing primers: 5′ CMV-F; 3′ BGH-rev
Terms and licenses: Academic/Nonprofit Terms; Industry Terms: Not Available to Industry
Depositor comments: This plasmid is to be used ONLY as a negative control for the CMV-d2eGFP plasmids in the associated paper. The multiple cloning site has been destroyed and should not be used for further cloning.
How to cite: CMV-d2eGFP-empty was a gift from Phil Sharp (Addgene plasmid # 26164 ; http://n2t.net/addgene:26164 ; RRID:Addgene_26164)
