[The description below was written by a language model from this plasmid's Addgene catalogue record and pLannotate feature annotations shown in this document.]
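Description:
CMV-d2eGFP-empty is a mammalian expression plasmid built on a modified pcDNA5 backbone and serves as the negative control for a series of microRNA "sponge" constructs. It is propagated in E. coli through a high-copy ColE1/pUC-type origin with ampicillin selection (AmpR under its own bla promoter). The sequenced record is about 5.9 kb. The catalogue lists no insert, and its nominal 5,000 bp figures for backbone and insert should be read as approximate.

The expression unit consists of the human CMV immediate-early enhancer and promoter, a T7 promoter, and a d2EGFP coding sequence terminated by the bovine growth hormone polyadenylation signal. d2EGFP is EGFP destabilized by fusion to a degradation domain from mouse ornithine decarboxylase, which gives it a half-life of roughly two hours, so fluorescence tracks changes in expression closely. In the related sponge plasmids, arrays of microRNA binding sites sit in the 3′ UTR between XhoI and ApaI sites, where they act as competitive inhibitors of small RNAs. Here that region has been removed and both sites destroyed, leaving a reporter transcript with no binding sites. The depositor notes that the cloning site is no longer usable and that the plasmid is intended only as a control for the CMV-d2eGFP series.

Downstream lies an FRT site directly preceding a hygromycin resistance gene with an SV40 poly(A) signal. This arrangement is typical of pcDNA5/FRT-type vectors, in which FLP-mediated integration at a genomic FRT locus activates the marker. The short fragments also annotated (SV40 promoter, f1 ori, ble, lacI, HIV-1 LTR) appear to be backbone remnants or partial sequence matches rather than functional elements.
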