Features (pLannotate 1.2.2; 20 found; start..end, strand, type, name):
     58..282     +  polyA_signal   bGH poly(A) signal: bovine growth hormone polyadenylation signal
    286..307     +  promoter       SV40 promoter (fragment): SV40 enhancer and early promoter
    328..561     +  rep_origin     f1 ori (fragment) (sequence partly withheld): f1 bacteriophage origin of replication; arrow indicates direction of (+) strand synthesis
    566..613     +  protein_bind   FRT: FLP-mediated recombination occurs in the 8-bp core sequence TCTAGAAA (Turan and Bode, 2011). FLP recombinase from the Saccharomyces cerevisiae 2μ plasmid
    621..1643    +  CDS            HygR: aminoglycoside phosphotransferase from E. coli; aph(4)-Ia; confers resistance to hygromycin
   1653..1778    +  CDS            ble (fragment): BLE_KLEPN - Experimental evidence at protein level: Swiss-Prot protein existence level 1. Binding protein with a strong affinity to the bleomycin family of antibiotics. Binds to CL990; an antimitotic-antibiotic compound. From Klebsiella pneumoniae.
   1773..1894    +  polyA_signal   SV40 poly(A) signal: SV40 polyadenylation signal
   1967..1983    -  protein_bind   lac operator: The lac repressor binds to the lac operator to inhibit transcription in E. coli. This inhibition can be relieved by adding lactose or isopropyl-β-D-thiogalactopyranoside (IPTG). lac repressor encoded by lacI
   1991..2021    -  promoter       lac promoter: promoter for the E. coli lac operon
   2036..2057    -  protein_bind   CAP binding site: CAP binding activates transcription in the presence of cAMP. E. coli catabolite activator protein
   2070..2162    -  CDS            lacI (fragment): lac repressor; lacI; The lac repressor binds to the lac operator to inhibit transcription in E. coli. This inhibition can be relieved by adding lactose or isopropyl-β-D-thiogalactopyranoside (IPTG).
   2345..2933    -  rep_origin     ori: high-copy-number ColE1/pMB1/pBR322/pUC origin of replication
   3104..3964    -  CDS            AmpR: β-lactamase; bla; confers resistance to ampicillin, carbenicillin, and related antibiotics
   3965..4069    -  promoter       AmpR promoter: bla
   4128..4180    -  misc_feature   bom (fragment): basis of mobility region from pBR322
   4335..4714    +  enhancer       CMV enhancer: human cytomegalovirus immediate early enhancer
   4715..4918    +  promoter       CMV promoter: human cytomegalovirus (CMV) immediate early promoter
   4914..4947    +  LTR            5' LTR (truncated) (fragment): truncated 5' long terminal repeat (LTR) from HIV-1
   4963..4981    +  promoter       T7 promoter: promoter for bacteriophage T7 RNA polymerase
   5048..18      +  CDS            d2EGFP (across the origin): EGFP destabilized by fusion to residues 422-461 of mouse ornithine decarboxylase, giving an in vivo half-life of ~2 hours mammalian codon-optimized
>Addgene plasmid #26164 | CMV-d2eGFP-empty | addgene full sequence | sequence record 424395 | Addgene NGS Result
GCTAGGATCAATGTGTAGGCGGCCGCCTCGACGTTTAAACCCGCTGATCAGCCTCGACTGTGCCTTCTAG
TTGCCAGCCATCTGTTGTTTGCCCCTCCCCCGTGCCTTCCTTGACCCTGGAAGGTGCCACTCCCACTGTC
CTTTCCTAATAAAATGAGGAAATTGCATCGCATTGTCTGAGTAGGTGTCATTCTATTCTGGGGGGTGGGG
TGGGGCAGGACAGCAAGGGGGAGGATTGGGAAGACAATAGCAGGCATGCTGGGGATGCGGTGGGCTCTAT
GGCTTCTGAGGCGGAAAGAACCAGCTGGGGCTCTAGGGGGTATCCCC
[124 nt withheld, positions 328-451]
C
[91 nt withheld, positions 453-543]
AGGGTGATGGTTCACGTACCTAGAAGTTCCTATTCCGAAGTTCCTATTCTCTAGAAAGTATAGGAACTTC
CTTGGCCAAAAAGCCTGAACTCACCGCGACGTCTGTCGAGAAGTTTCTGATCGAAAAGTTCGACAGCGTC
TCCGACCTGATGCAGCTCTCGGAGGGCGAAGAATCTCGTGCTTTCAGCTTCGATGTAGGAGGGCGTGGAT
ATGTCCTGCGGGTAAATAGCTGCGCCGATGGTTTCTACAAAGATCGTTATGTTTATCGGCACTTTGCATC
GGCCGCGCTCCCGATTCCGGAAGTGCTTGACATTGGGGAATTCAGCGAGAGCCTGACCTATTGCATCTCC
CGCCGTGCACAGGGTGTCACGTTGCAAGACCTGCCTGAAACCGAACTGCCCGCTGTTCTGCAGCCGGTCG
CGGAGGCCATGGATGCGATCGCTGCGGCCGATCTTAGCCAGACGAGCGGGTTCGGCCCATTCGGACCGCA
AGGAATCGGTCAATACACTACATGGCGTGATTTCATATGCGCGATTGCTGATCCCCATGTGTATCACTGG
CAAACTGTGATGGACGACACCGTCAGTGCGTCCGTCGCGCAGGCTCTCGATGAGCTGATGCTTTGGGCCG
AGGACTGCCCCGAAGTCCGGCACCTCGTGCACGCGGATTTCGGCTCCAACAATGTCCTGACGGACAATGG
CCGCATAACAGCGGTCATTGACTGGAGCGAGGCGATGTTCGGGGATTCCCAATACGAGGTCGCCAACATC
TTCTTCTGGAGGCCGTGGTTGGCTTGTATGGAGCAGCAGACGCGCTACTTCGAGCGGAGGCATCCGGAGC
TTGCAGGATCGCCGCGGCTCCGGGCGTATATGCTCCGCATTGGTCTTGACCAACTCTATCAGAGCTTGGT
TGACGGCAATTTCGATGATGCAGCTTGGGCGCAGGGTCGATGCGACGCAATCGTCCGATCCGGAGCCGGG
ACTGTCGGGCGTACACAAATCGCCCGCAGAAGCGCGGCCGTCTGGACCGATGGCTGTGTAGAAGTACTCG
CCGATAGTGGAAACCGACGCCCCAGCACTCGTCCGAGGGCAAAGGAATAGCACGTACTACGAGATTTCGA
TTCCACCGCCGCCTTCTATGAAAGGTTGGGCTTCGGAATCGTTTTCCGGGACGCCGGCTGGATGATCCTC
CAGCGCGGGGATCTCATGCTGGAGTTCTTCGCCCACCCCAACTTGTTTATTGCAGCTTATAATGGTTACA
AATAAAGCAATAGCATCACAAATTTCACAAATAAAGCATTTTTTTCACTGCATTCTAGTTGTGGTTTGTC
CAAACTCATCAATGTATCTTATCATGTCTGTATACCGTCGACCTCTAGCTAGAGCTTGGCGTAATCATGG
TCATAGCTGTTTCCTGTGTGAAATTGTTATCCGCTCACAATTCCACACAACATACGAGCCGGAAGCATAA
AGTGTAAAGCCTGGGGTGCCTAATGAGTGAGCTAACTCACATTAATTGCGTTGCGCTCACTGCCCGCTTT
CCAGTCGGGAAACCTGTCGTGCCAGCTGCATTAATGAATCGGCCAACGCGCGGGGAGAGGCGGTTTGCGT
ATTGGGCGCTCTTCCGCTTCCTCGCTCACTGACTCGCTGCGCTCGGTCGTTCGGCTGCGGCGAGCGGTAT
CAGCTCACTCAAAGGCGGTAATACGGTTATCCACAGAATCAGGGGATAACGCAGGAAAGAACATGTGAGC
AAAAGGCCAGCAAAAGGCCAGGAACCGTAAAAAGGCCGCGTTGCTGGCGTTTTTCCATAGGCTCCGCCCC
CCTGACGAGCATCACAAAAATCGACGCTCAAGTCAGAGGTGGCGAAACCCGACAGGACTATAAAGATACC
AGGCGTTTCCCCCTGGAAGCTCCCTCGTGCGCTCTCCTGTTCCGACCCTGCCGCTTACCGGATACCTGTC
CGCCTTTCTCCCTTCGGGAAGCGTGGCGCTTTCTCATAGCTCACGCTGTAGGTATCTCAGTTCGGTGTAG
GTCGTTCGCTCCAAGCTGGGCTGTGTGCACGAACCCCCCGTTCAGCCCGACCGCTGCGCCTTATCCGGTA
ACTATCGTCTTGAGTCCAACCCGGTAAGACACGACTTATCGCCACTGGCAGCAGCCACTGGTAACAGGAT
TAGCAGAGCGAGGTATGTAGGCGGTGCTACAGAGTTCTTGAAGTGGTGGCCTAACTACGGCTACACTAGA
AGAACAGTATTTGGTATCTGCGCTCTGCTGAAGCCAGTTACCTTCGGAAAAAGAGTTGGTAGCTCTTGAT
CCGGCAAACAAACCACCGCTGGTAGCGGTGGTTTTTTTGTTTGCAAGCAGCAGATTACGCGCAGAAAAAA
AGGATCTCAAGAAGATCCTTTGATCTTTTCTACGGGGTCTGACGCTCAGTGGAACGAAAACTCACGTTAA
GGGATTTTGGTCATGAGATTATCAAAAAGGATCTTCACCTAGATCCTTTTAAATTAAAAATGAAGTTTTA
AATCAATCTAAAGTATATATGAGTAAACTTGGTCTGACAGTTACCAATGCTTAATCAGTGAGGCACCTAT
CTCAGCGATCTGTCTATTTCGTTCATCCATAGTTGCCTGACTCCCCGTCGTGTAGATAACTACGATACGG
GAGGGCTTACCATCTGGCCCCAGTGCTGCAATGATACCGCGAGACCCACGCTCACCGGCTCCAGATTTAT
CAGCAATAAACCAGCCAGCCGGAAGGGCCGAGCGCAGAAGTGGTCCTGCAACTTTATCCGCCTCCATCCA
GTCTATTAATTGTTGCCGGGAAGCTAGAGTAAGTAGTTCGCCAGTTAATAGTTTGCGCAACGTTGTTGCC
ATTGCTACAGGCATCGTGGTGTCACGCTCGTCGTTTGGTATGGCTTCATTCAGCTCCGGTTCCCAACGAT
CAAGGCGAGTTACATGATCCCCCATGTTGTGCAAAAAAGCGGTTAGCTCCTTCGGTCCTCCGATCGTTGT
CAGAAGTAAGTTGGCCGCAGTGTTATCACTCATGGTTATGGCAGCACTGCATAATTCTCTTACTGTCATG
CCATCCGTAAGATGCTTTTCTGTGACTGGTGAGTACTCAACCAAGTCATTCTGAGAATAGTGTATGCGGC
GACCGAGTTGCTCTTGCCCGGCGTCAATACGGGATAATACCGCGCCACATAGCAGAACTTTAAAAGTGCT
CATCATTGGAAAACGTTCTTCGGGGCGAAAACTCTCAAGGATCTTACCGCTGTTGAGATCCAGTTCGATG
TAACCCACTCGTGCACCCAACTGATCTTCAGCATCTTTTACTTTCACCAGCGTTTCTGGGTGAGCAAAAA
CAGGAAGGCAAAATGCCGCAAAAAAGGGAATAAGGGCGACACGGAAATGTTGAATACTCATACTCTTCCT
TTTTCAATATTATTGAAGCATTTATCAGGGTTATTGTCTCATGAGCGGATACATATTTGAATGTATTTAG
AAAAATAAACAAATAGGGGTTCCGCGCACATTTCCCCGAAAAGTGCCACCTGACGTCGACGGATCGGGAG
ATCTCCCGATCCCCTATGGTGCACTCTCAGTACAATCTGCTCTGATGCCGCATAGTTAAGCCAGTATCTG
CTCCCTGCTTGTGTGTTGGAGGTCGCTGAGTAGTGCGCGAGCAAAATTTAAGCTACAACAAGGCAAGGCT
TGACCGACAATTGCATGAAGAATCTGCTTAGGGTTAGGCGTTTTGCGCTGCTTCGCGATGTACGGGCCAG
ATATACGCGTTGACATTGATTATTGACTAGTTATTAATAGTAATCAATTACGGGGTCATTAGTTCATAGC
CCATATATGGAGTTCCGCGTTACATAACTTACGGTAAATGGCCCGCCTGGCTGACCGCCCAACGACCCCC
GCCCATTGACGTCAATAATGACGTATGTTCCCATAGTAACGCCAATAGGGACTTTCCATTGACGTCAATG
GGTGGAGTATTTACGGTAAACTGCCCACTTGGCAGTACATCAAGTGTATCATATGCCAAGTACGCCCCCT
ATTGACGTCAATGACGGTAAATGGCCCGCCTGGCATTATGCCCAGTACATGACCTTATGGGACTTTCCTA
CTTGGCAGTACATCTACGTATTAGTCATCGCTATTACCATGGTGATGCGGTTTTGGCAGTACATCAATGG
GCGTGGATAGCGGTTTGACTCACGGGGATTTCCAAGTCTCCACCCCATTGACGTCAATGGGAGTTTGTTT
TGGCACCAAAATCAACGGGACTTTCCAAAATGTCGTAACAACTCCGCCCCATTGACGCAAATGGGCGGTA
GGCGTGTACGGTGGGAGGTCTATATAAGCAGAGCTCTCTGGCTAACTAGAGAACCCACTGCTTACTGGCT
TATCGAAATTAATACGACTCACTATAGGGAGACCCAAGCTGGCTAGCGTTTAAACTTAAGCTTGGTACCG
AGCTCGGATCCACCGGTCGCCACCATGGTGAGCAAGGGCGAGGAGCTGTTCACCGGGGTGGTGCCCATCC
TGGTCGAGCTGGACGGCGACGTAAACGGCCACAAGTTCAGCGTGTCCGGCGAGGGCGAGGGCGATGCCAC
CTACGGCAAGCTGACCCTGAAGTTCATCTGCACCACCGGCAAGCTGCCCGTGCCCTGGCCCACCCTCGTG
ACCACCCTGACCTACGGCGTGCAGTGCTTCAGCCGCTACCCCGACCACATGAAGCAGCACGACTTCTTCA
AGTCCGCCATGCCCGAAGGCTACGTCCAGGAGCGCACCATCTTCTTCAAGGACGACGGCAACTACAAGAC
CCGCGCCGAGGTGAAGTTCGAGGGCGACACCCTGGTGAACCGCATCGAGCTGAAGGGCATCGACTTCAAG
GAGGACGGCAACATCCTGGGGCACAAGCTGGAGTACAACTACAACAGCCACAACGTCTATATCATGGCCG
ACAAGCAGAAGAACGGCATCAAGGTGAACTTCAAGATCCGCCACAACATCGAGGACGGCAGCGTGCAGCT
CGCCGACCACTACCAGCAGAACACCCCCATCGGCGACGGCCCCGTGCTGCTGCCCGACAACCACTACCTG
AGCACCCAGTCCGCCCTGAGCAAAGACCCCAACGAGAAGCGCGATCACATGGTCCTGCTGGAGTTCGTGA
CCGCCGCCGGGATCACTCTCGGCATGGACGAGCTGTACAAGAAGCTTAGCCATGGCTTCCCGCCGGAGGT
GGAGGAGCAGGATGATGGCACGCTGCCCATGTCTTGTGCCCAGGAGAGCGGGATGGACCGTCACCCTGCA
GCCTGTGCTTCT
