>Addgene plasmid #26164 | CMV-d2eGFP-empty | addgene partial sequence | sequence record 32232 | 26164 with CMV-F
GAGCTCTCTGGCTAACTAGAGAACCCACTGCTTACTGGCTTATCGAAATTAATACGACTCACTATAGGGA
GACCCAAGCTGGCTAGCGTTTAAACTTAAGCTTGGTACCGAGCTCGGATCCACCGGTCGCCACCATGGTG
AGCAAGGGCGAGGAGCTGTTCACCGGGGTGGTGCCCATCCTGGTCGAGCTGGACGGCGACGTAAACGGCC
ACAAGTTCAGCGTGTCCGGCGAGGGCGAGGGCGATGCCACCTACGGCAAGCTGACCCTGAAGTTCATCTG
CACCACCGGCAAGCTGCCCGTGCCCTGGCCCACCCTCGTGACCACCCTGACCTACGGCGTGCAGTGCTTC
AGCCGCTACCCCGACCACATGAAGCAGCACGACTTCTTCAAGTCCGCCATGCCCGAAGGCTACGTCCAGG
AGCGCACCATCTTCTTCAAGGACGACGGCAACTACAAGACCCGCGCCGAGGTGAAGTTCGAGGGCGACAC
CCTGGTGAACCGCATCGAGCTGAAGGGCATCGACTTCAAGGAGGACGGCAACATCCTGGGGCACAAGCTG
GAGTACAACTACAACAGCCACAACGTCTATATCATGGCCGACAAGCAGAAGAACGGCATCAAGGTGAACT
TCAAGATCCGCCACAACATCGAGGACGGCAGCGTGCAGCTCGCCGACCACTACCAGCAGAACACCCCCAT
CGGCGACGGCCCCGTGCTGCTGCCCGACAACCACTACCTGAGCACCCAGTCCGCCCTGAGCAAAGACCCC
AACGAGAAGCGCGATCACATGGTCCTGCTGGAGTTCGTGACCGCCGCCGGGATCACTCTCGGCATGGACG
AGCTGTACAAGAAGCTTAGCCATGGCTTCCCGCCGGAGGTGGAGGAGCAGGATGATGGCACGCTGCCCAT
GTCTTGTGCCCAGGAGAGCGGGATGGACCGTCACCCTGCAGCCTGTGCTTCTGCTAGGATCAATGTGTA
